Addgene plasmid #70478: R777-E194 Hs.PRKAA2-nostop
Purpose: Gateway ORF clone of human PRKAA2 [NM_006252.3] without stop codon (for C-terminal fusions)
Depositing lab: Dominic Esposito. Depositing organization: National Cancer Institute (NCI).
Backbone
  Vector backbone: pDonor-255
  Backbone size w/o insert (bp): 2693
  Vector type: Gateway Entry Clone
Growth in bacteria
  Bacterial resistance: Spectinomycin, 50 μg/mL
  Growth temperature: 37°C
  Growth strain: DH10B
  Copy number: High Copy
Gene/Insert
  Gene/Insert name: PRKAA2 (alt name: NM_006252.3)
  Species: H. sapiens (human)
  Insert size (bp): 1656
  Entrez Gene: PRKAA2 (a.k.a. AMPK, AMPK2, AMPKa2, PRKAA)
  Cloning method: Gateway Cloning
  Sequencing primers: 5′ M13F 23-mer (5'-CCCAGTCACGACGTTGTAAAACG); 3′ attLR 23-mer (5'-TAACATCAGAGATTTTGAGACAC)
Terms and licenses: Academic/Nonprofit Terms; Industry Terms: Not Available to Industry
How to cite: R777-E194 Hs.PRKAA2-nostop was a gift from Dominic Esposito (Addgene plasmid # 70478 ; http://n2t.net/addgene:70478 ; RRID:Addgene_70478)
