[The description below was written by a language model from this plasmid's Addgene catalogue record and pLannotate feature annotations shown in this document.]
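Description:
R777-E194 Hs.PRKAA2-nostop is a Gateway entry clone built on the pDonor-255 backbone and carrying the human PRKAA2 open reading frame (reference transcript NM_006252.3). PRKAA2 encodes the α2 catalytic subunit of AMP-activated protein kinase, the energy-sensing kinase that switches on ATP-producing pathways and restrains biosynthesis and growth when cellular ATP falls. The 1,656 bp coding sequence lacks its stop codon, so that after transfer into a destination vector translation can read through into a C-terminal tag or fusion partner. The plasmid totals 4,349 bp, consistent with the stated backbone and insert sizes.

The ORF is flanked by two attL recombination sites, which the automated annotation labels as attL3 upstream and a partial attL2 downstream. These allow LR Clonase-mediated transfer of the insert into compatible attR-bearing destination vectors. As an entry clone, the plasmid has no annotated promoter driving PRKAA2, so expression depends on the destination vector chosen. Propagation in E. coli relies on a high-copy ColE1/pUC-type origin. Selection uses an aadA (SmR) aminoglycoside adenylyltransferase gene that confers spectinomycin and streptomycin resistance. This gene lies downstream of a class 1 integron Pc promoter fragment and a short gentamicin acetyltransferase remnant. The rrnB T1 and T2 terminators lie outside the cloning region and probably insulate the insert from read-through transcription. Small lacZα and lacI fragments are residual backbone sequence.

The construct serves as a sequence-defined source clone for building PRKAA2 expression plasmids with C-terminal fusions for studies of AMPK signalling and metabolism.
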