Features (pLannotate 1.2.2; 11 found; start..end, strand, type, name):
     18..54      -  CDS            lacZα (fragment): LacZα fragment of β-galactosidase; lacZ fragment
     85..180     +  protein_bind   attL3: mutant version of attL; recombination site for the Gateway® LR reaction LR Clonase™
    186..1841    +  CDS            PRKAA2: AAPK2_HUMAN - Also known as AMPK, AMPK2. Experimental evidence at protein level: Swiss-Prot protein existence level 1. Catalytic subunit of AMP-activated protein kinase (AMPK), an energy sensor protein kinase that plays a key role in regulating cellular energy metabolism. In response to reduction of intracellular ATP levels, AMPK activates energy-producing pathways and inhibits energy-consuming processes: inhibits protein, carbohydrate and lipid biosynthesis, as well as cell growth and proliferation. AMPK acts via direct phosphorylation of metabolic enzymes, and by longer-term effects via phos
   1846..1939    -  protein_bind   attL2 (fragment): mutant version of attL; recombination site for the Gateway® LR reaction LR Clonase™
   2054..2077    +  promoter       Pc promoter (fragment): intI1 (promoter lies within the coding sequence); class 1 integron promoter
   2253..2309    +  CDS            GmR (fragment): gentamycin acetyltransferase; aacC1; confers resistance to gentamycin
   2316..3107    +  CDS            SmR: aminoglycoside adenylyltransferase (Murphy, 1985); aadA; confers resistance to spectinomycin and streptomycin
   3200..3788    +  rep_origin     ori: high-copy-number ColE1/pMB1/pBR322/pUC origin of replication
   3971..4063    +  CDS            lacI (fragment): lac repressor; lacI; The lac repressor binds to the lac operator to inhibit transcription in E. coli. This inhibition can be relieved by adding lactose or isopropyl-β-D-thiogalactopyranoside (IPTG).
   4118..4145    -  terminator     rrnB T2 terminator: transcription terminator T2 from the E. coli rrnB gene
   4277..4320    +  terminator     rrnB T1 terminator: Escherichia coli rrnB; transcription terminator T1 from the E. coli rrnB gene
>Addgene plasmid #70478 | R777-E194 Hs.PRKAA2-nostop | depositor full sequence | sequence record 125927 | Full Sequence
TTAACGCTAGCATGGATGTTTTCCCAGTCACGACGTTGTAAAACGACGGCCAGTCTTAAAATTCGAGCTC
GGTCCGAGGATCCGAAATAATGATTTTATTTTGACTGATAGTGACCTGTTCGTTGCAACAAATTGATAAG
CAATGCTTTTTTATAATGCCAACTTTGTACAAAAAAGTTGGCACCATGGCTGAGAAGCAGAAGCACGACG
GGCGGGTGAAGATCGGACACTACGTGCTGGGCGACACGCTGGGCGTCGGCACCTTCGGCAAAGTGAAGAT
TGGAGAACATCAATTAACAGGCCATAAAGTGGCAGTTAAAATCTTAAATAGACAGAAGATTCGCAGTTTA
GATGTTGTTGGAAAAATAAAACGAGAAATTCAAAATCTAAAACTCTTTCGTCATCCTCATATTATCAAAC
TATACCAGGTGATCAGCACTCCAACAGATTTTTTTATGGTAATGGAATATGTGTCTGGAGGTGAATTATT
TGACTACATCTGTAAGCATGGACGGGTTGAAGAGATGGAAGCCAGGCGGCTCTTTCAGCAGATTCTGTCT
GCTGTGGATTACTGTCATAGGCATATGGTTGTTCATCGAGACCTGAAACCAGAGAATGTCCTGTTGGATG
CACACATGAATGCCAAGATAGCCGATTTCGGATTATCTAATATGATGTCAGATGGTGAATTTCTGAGAAC
TAGTTGCGGATCTCCAAATTATGCAGCACCTGAAGTCATCTCAGGCAGATTGTATGCAGGTCCTGAAGTT
GATATCTGGAGCTGTGGTGTTATCTTGTATGCTCTTCTTTGTGGCACCCTCCCATTTGATGATGAGCATG
TACCTACGTTATTTAAGAAGATCCGAGGGGGTGTCTTTTATATCCCAGAATATCTCAATCGTTCTGTCGC
CACTCTCCTGATGCATATGCTGCAGGTTGACCCACTGAAACGAGCAACTATCAAAGACATAAGAGAGCAT
GAATGGTTTAAACAAGATTTGCCCAGTTACTTATTTCCTGAAGACCCTTCCTATGATGCTAACGTCATTG
ATGATGAGGCTGTGAAAGAAGTGTGTGAAAAATTTGAATGTACAGAATCAGAAGTAATGAACAGTTTATA
TAGTGGTGACCCTCAAGACCAGCTTGCAGTGGCTTATCATCTTATCATTGACAATCGGAGAATAATGAAC
CAAGCCAGTGAGTTCTACCTCGCCTCTAGTCCTCCATCTGGTTCTTTTATGGATGATAGTGCCATGCATA
TTCCCCCAGGCCTGAAACCTCATCCAGAAAGGATGCCACCTCTTATAGCAGACAGCCCCAAAGCAAGATG
TCCATTGGATGCACTGAATACGACTAAGCCCAAATCTTTAGCTGTGAAAAAAGCCAAGTGGCATCTTGGA
ATCCGAAGTCAGAGCAAACCGTATGACATTATGGCTGAAGTTTACCGAGCTATGAAGCAGCTGGATTTTG
AATGGAAGGTAGTGAATGCATACCATCTTCGTGTAAGAAGAAAAAATCCAGTGACTGGCAATTACGTGAA
AATGAGCTTACAACTTTACCTGGTTGATAACAGGAGCTATCTTTTGGACTTTAAAAGCATTGATGATGAA
GTAGTGGAGCAGAGATCTGGTTCCTCAACACCTCAGCGTTCCTGTTCTGCTGCTGGCTTACACAGACCAA
GATCAAGTTTTGATTCCACAACTGCAGAGAGCCATTCACTTTCTGGCTCTCTCACTGGCTCTTTGACCGG
AAGCACATTGTCTTCAGTTTCACCTCGCCTGGGCAGTCACACCATGGATTTTTTTGAAATGTGTGCCAGT
CTGATTACTACTTTAGCCCGTTCAACTTTCTTGTACAAAGTTGGCATTATAGGAAAGCATTGCTTATCAA
TTTGTTGCAACGAACAGGTCACTATCAGTCAAAATAAAATCATTATTTGCATGCAAGCTTAGATCCTCTA
GACCAGCCAGGACAGAAATGCCTCGACTTCGCTGCTACCCAAGGTTGCCGGGTGACGCACACCGTGGAAA
CGGATGAAGGCACGAACCCAGTGGACATAAGCCTGTTCGGTTCGTAAGCTGTAATGCAAGTAGCGTATGC
GCTCACGCAACTGGTCCAGAACCTTGACCGAACGCAGCGGTGGTAACGGCGCAGTGGCGGTTTTCATGGC
TTGTTATGACTGTTTTTTTGGGGTACAGTCTATGCCTCGGGCATCCAAGCAGCAAGCGCGTTACGCCGTG
GGTCGATGTTTGATGTTATGGAGCAGCAACGATGTTACGCAGCAGGGCAGTCGCCCTAAAACAAAGTTAA
ACATTATGAGGGAAGCGGTGATCGCCGAAGTATCGACTCAACTATCAGAGGTAGTTGGCGTCATCGAGCG
CCATCTCGAACCGACGTTGCTGGCCGTACATTTGTACGGCTCCGCAGTGGATGGCGGCCTGAAGCCACAC
AGTGATATTGATTTGCTGGTTACGGTGACCGTAAGGCTTGATGAAACAACGCGGCGAGCTTTGATCAACG
ACCTTTTGGAAACTTCGGCTTCCCCTGGAGAGAGCGAGATTCTCCGCGCTGTAGAAGTCACCATTGTTGT
GCACGACGACATCATTCCGTGGCGTTATCCAGCTAAGCGCGAACTGCAATTTGGAGAATGGCAGCGCAAT
GACATTCTTGCAGGTATCTTCGAGCCAGCCACGATCGACATTGATCTGGCTATCTTGCTGACAAAAGCAA
GAGAACATAGCGTTGCCTTGGTAGGTCCAGCGGCGGAGGAACTCTTTGATCCGGTTCCTGAACAGGATCT
ATTTGAGGCGCTAAATGAAACCTTAACGCTATGGAACTCGCCGCCCGACTGGGCTGGCGATGAGCGAAAT
GTAGTGCTTACGTTGTCCCGCATTTGGTACAGCGCAGTAACCGGCAAAATCGCGCCGAAGGATGTCGCTG
CCGACTGGGCAATGGAGCGCCTGCCGGCCCAGTATCAGCCCGTCATACTTGAAGCTAGACAGGCTTATCT
TGGACAAGAAGAAGATCGCTTGGCCTCGCGCGCAGATCAGTTGGAAGAATTTGTCCACTACGTGAAAGGC
GAGATCACCAAGGTAGTCGGCAAATAACCCTCGAGCCACCCATGACCAAAATCCCTTAACGTGAGTTACG
CGTCGTTCCACTGAGCGTCAGACCCCGTAGAAAAGATCAAAGGATCTTCTTGAGATCCTTTTTTTCTGCG
CGTAATCTGCTGCTTGCAAACAAAAAAACCACCGCTACCAGCGGTGGTTTGTTTGCCGGATCAAGAGCTA
CCAACTCTTTTTCCGAAGGTAACTGGCTTCAGCAGAGCGCAGATACCAAATACTGTCCTTCTAGTGTAGC
CGTAGTTAGGCCACCACTTCAAGAACTCTGTAGCACCGCCTACATACCTCGCTCTGCTAATCCTGTTACC
AGTGGCTGCTGCCAGTGGCGATAAGTCGTGTCTTACCGGGTTGGACTCAAGACGATAGTTACCGGATAAG
GCGCAGCGGTCGGGCTGAACGGGGGGTTCGTGCACACAGCCCAGCTTGGAGCGAACGACCTACACCGAAC
TGAGATACCTACAGCGTGAGCATTGAGAAAGCGCCACGCTTCCCGAAGGGAGAAAGGCGGACAGGTATCC
GGTAAGCGGCAGGGTCGGAACAGGAGAGCGCACGAGGGAGCTTCCAGGGGGAAACGCCTGGTATCTTTAT
AGTCCTGTCGGGTTTCGCCACCTCTGACTTGAGCGTCGATTTTTGTGATGCTCGTCAGGGGGGCGGAGCC
TATGGAAAAACGCCAGCAACGCGGCCTTTTTACGGTTCCTGGCCTTTTGCTGGCCTTTTGCTCACATGTT
CTTTCCTGCGTTATCCCCTGATTCTGTGGATAACCGTATTACCGCCTTTGAGTGAGCTGATACCGCTCGC
CGCAGCCGAACGACCGAGCGCAGCGAGTCAGTGAGCGAGGAAGCGGAAGAGCGCCCAATACGCAAACCGC
CTCTCCCCGCGCGTTGGCCGATTCATTAATGCAGCTGGCACGACAGGTTTCCCGACTGGAAAGCGGGCAG
TGAGCGCAACGCAATTAATACGCGTACCGCTAGCCAGGAAGAGTTTGTAGAAACGCAAAAAGGCCATCCG
TCAGGATGGCCTTCTGCTTAGTTTGATGCCTGGCAGTTTATGGCGGGCGTCCTGCCCGCCACCCTCCGGG
CCGTTGCTTCACAACGTTCAAATCCGCTCCCGGCGGATTTGTCCTACTCAGGAGAGCGTTCACCGACAAA
CAACAGATAAAACGAAAGGCCCAGTCTTCCGACTGAGCCTTTCGTTTTATTTGATGCCTGGCAGTTCCCT
ACTCTCGCG
