>Addgene plasmid #70478 | R777-E194 Hs.PRKAA2-nostop | addgene partial sequence | sequence record 130108 | pCR8_R1 5'-cgaaccgaacaggcttatgt-3'
GTGCGTCACCCGGCAACCTTGGGTAGCAGCGAAGTCGAGGCATTTCTGTCCTGGCTGGTCTAGAGGATCT
AAGCTTGCATGCAAATAATGATTTTATTTTGACTGATAGTGACCTGTTCGTTGCAACAAATTGATAAGCA
ATGCTTTCCTATAATGCCAACTTTGTACAAGAAAGTTGAACGGGCTAAAGTAGTAATCAGACTGGCACAC
ATTTCAAAAAAATCCATGGTGTGACTGCCCAGGCGAGGTGAAACTGAAGACAATGTGCTTCCGGTCAAAG
AGCCAGTGAGAGAGCCAGAAAGTGAATGGCTCTCTGCAGTTGTGGAATCAAAACTTGATCTTGGTCTGTG
TAAGCCAGCAGCAGAACAGGAACGCTGAGGTGTTGAGGAACCAGATCTCTGCTCCACTACTTCATCATCA
ATGCTTTTAAAGTCCAAAAGATAGCTCCTGTTATCAACCAGGTAAAGTTGTAAGCTCATTTTCACGTAAT
TGCCAGTCACTGGATTTTTTCTTCTTACACGAAGATGGTATGCATTCACTACCTTCCATTCAAAATCCAG
CTGCTTCATAGCTCGGTAAACTTCAGCCATAATGTCATACGGTTTGCTCTGACTTCGGATTCCAAGATGC
CACTTGGCTTTTTTCACAGCTAAAGATTTGGGCTTAGTCGTATTCAGTGCATCCAATGGACATCTTGCTT
TGGGGCTGTCTGCTATAAGAGGTGGCATCCTTTCTGGATGAGGTTTCAGGCCTGGGGGAATATGCATGGC
ACTATCATCCATAAAAGAACCAGATGGAGGACTAGAGGCGAGGTAGAACTCACTGGCTTGGTTCATTATT
CTCCGATTGTCAATGATAAGATGATAAGCCACTGCAAGCTGGTCTTGAGGGTCACCACTATATAAACTGT
TCATTACTTCTGATTCTGTACATTCAAATTTTTCACACACTTCTTTCACAGCC
